>Addgene plasmid #175554 | pNQL006-NANOG-FKBPV-HA2-P2A-eGFP targeting construct | addgene full sequence | sequence record 345080 | Addgene NGS Result
TGGGTAACGCCAGGGTTTTCCCAGTCACGACGTTGTAAAACGACGGCCAGTGAATTGTAATACGACTCAC
TATAGGGCGAATTGGGTACTGTGCGGCCATGCTAATCTTTTCAGTATTTCTGCAGTTTACATCTTTAGAG
TCCCCTTTTCACTCATTGCATTAATCACCTCTTTCAGAAGGGCTCAGCACCAGTGGAGTATCCCAGCATC
CATTGCAGCTATCCCCAGGGCTATCTGGTGAACGCATCTGGAAGCCTTTCCATGTGGGGCAGCCAGACTT
GGACCAACCCAACTTGGAGCAGCCAGACCTGGACCAACCCAACTTGGAACAACCAGACCTGGACCAACCC
AACTTGGAGCAGCCAGGCCTGGACCGCTCAGTCCTGGAACGGCCAGCCTTGGAATGCTGCTCCGCTCCAT
AACTTCGGGGAGGACTTTCTGCAGCCTTACGTACAGTTGCAGCAAAACTTCTCTGCCAGTGATTTGGAGG
TGAATTTGGAAGCCACTAGGGAAAGCCATGCGCATTTTAGCACCCCACAAGCCTTGGAATTATTCCTGAA
CTACTCTGTGACTCCACCAGGTGAAATAGGATCCGGAGGAGTGCAGGTGGAAACCATCTCCCCAGGAGAC
GGGCGCACCTTCCCCAAGCGCGGCCAGACCTGCGTGGTGCACTACACCGGGATGCTTGAAGATGGAAAGA
AAGTTGATTCCTCCCGGGACAGAAACAAGCCCTTTAAGTTTATGCTAGGCAAGCAGGAGGTGATCCGAGG
CTGGGAAGAAGGGGTTGCCCAGATGAGTGTGGGTCAGAGAGCCAAACTGACTATATCTCCAGATTATGCC
TATGGTGCCACTGGGCACCCAGGCATCATCCCACCACATGCCACTCTCGTCTTCGATGTGGAGCTTCTAA
AACTGGAAGGCGGCTACCCCTACGACGTGCCCGACTACGCCGGCTATCCGTATGATGTCCCGGACTATGC
AGGCTCCGGAGCAACAAACTTCTCTCTGCTGAAACAAGCCGGAGATGTCGAAGAGAATCCTGGACCGGTG
AGCAAGGGCGAGGAGCTGTTCACCGGGGTGGTGCCCATCCTGGTCGAGCTGGACGGCGACGTAAACGGCC
ACAAGTTCAGCGTGTCCGGCGAGGGCGAGGGCGATGCCACCTACGGCAAGCTGACCCTGAAGTTCATCTG
CACCACCGGCAAGCTGCCCGTGCCCTGGCCCACCCTCGTGACCACCCTGACCTACGGCGTGCAGTGCTTC
AGCCGCTACCCCGACCACATGAAGCAGCACGACTTCTTCAAGTCCGCCATGCCCGAAGGCTACGTCCAGG
AGCGCACCATCTTCTTCAAGGACGACGGCAACTACAAGACCCGCGCCGAGGTGAAGTTCGAGGGCGACAC
CCTGGTGAACCGCATCGAGCTGAAGGGCATCGACTTCAAGGAGGACGGCAACATCCTGGGGCACAAGCTG
GAGTACAACTACAACAGCCACAACGTCTATATCATGGCCGACAAGCAGAAGAACGGCATCAAGGTGAACT
TCAAGATCCGCCACAACATCGAGGACGGCAGCGTGCAGCTCGCCGACCACTACCAGCAGAACACCCCCAT
CGGCGACGGCCCCGTGCTGCTGCCCGACAACCACTACCTGAGCACCCAGTCCGCCCTGAGCAAAGACCCC
AACGAGAAGCGCGATCACATGGTCCTGCTGGAGTTCGTGACCGCCGCCGGGATCACTCTCGGCATGGACG
AGCTGTACAAGTAAGACTTACGCAACATCTGAGCTTAAAGTCAGGGCAAAGCCAGGTTCCTTCCTTCTTC
CAAATATTTTCATATTTTTTTTAAAGATTTATTTATTCATTATATGTAAGTACACTGTAGCTGTCTTCAG
ACACTCCAGAAGAGGGCGTCAGATCTTGTTACGTATGGTTGTGAGCCACCATGTGGTTGCTGGGATTTGA
ACTCCTGACCTTCGGAAGAGCAGTCGGGTGCTCTTATCCACTGAGCCATCTCACCAGCCCCTGGTTTATT
TTTTTAATTATTATTTGCTTTTTGTTTATCAAGACAGGGTTTCTCTGCATAGCTCTAATTGTCTTTGAAC
TAGCTCTGCAGACCAGCCTGGCCTTGAACTCAGAGATCTGCCCACTTATCTTTGCCTCCTGAATGCTGGG
ACCAAAGGTGGCATACCACCACACCTGGCATATATATTGTTTATTTCTATTTCTATTTTTATTGGTGCCA
GAGCAAACCTAGGACTTAGAACATGCTGGGCACCAACTCAACTTCTGAGCTCTATTTACAACTTGGTGTG
TTAGTGTATTTGTCTTAGTTCTGAATTTGTCCTTTTTTTAGTGTTAACTCTAGGCTTTGGAGACAGTGAG
GTGCATATACTCTCTCCTTCCCAAGAATAAGTGCTTGAACACCCTTACCCACGCCCACCCACCCATGCTA
GTCTTTTTTCTTAGAAGCGTGGGTCTTGGTATACACTGTGTCATTTTGAGGGGTGAGGTTTAAAAGTATA
TACAAAGTATAACGATATGGTGGCTACTCTCGAGGATGAGACAGAAGGACCAGGAGTTTGAGGGTAGCTC
AGATATGCAATAAGTTCAAGGCCAACCTGTACTATGTTTAAATAGTAAGACAGCATCTCGATAAAATAAT
AAAACTAAAGTCTCAACAAAATAAAAGCTTTCACCTATTAAGGTGCTTGCTTGTCCTTGGAGTCCCCCAA
GAGTAACTGCTATGTTAATATCTGTAGAAAGATGAGTTCTAGAGCGGCCGCCACCGCGGTGGAGCTCCAG
CTTTTGTTCCCTTTAGTGAGGGTTAATTTCGAGCTTGGCGTAATCATGGTCATAGCTGTTTCCTGTGTGA
AATTGTTATCCGCTCACAATTCCACACAACATACGAGCCGGAAGCATAAAGTGTAAAGCCTGGGGTGCCT
AATGAGTGAGCTAACTCACATTAATTGCGTTGCGCTCACTGCCCGCTTTCCAGTCGGGAAACCTGTCGTG
CCAGCTGCATTAATGAATCGGCCAACGCGCGGGGAGAGGCGGTTTGCGTATTGGGCGCTCTTCCGCTTCC
TCGCTCACTGACTCGCTGCGCTCGGTCGTTCGGCTGCGGCGAGCGGTATCAGCTCACTCAAAGGCGGTAA
TACGGTTATCCACAGAATCAGGGGATAACGCAGGAAAGAACATGTGAGCAAAAGGCCAGCAAAAGGCCAG
GAACCGTAAAAAGGCCGCGTTGCTGGCGTTTTTCCATAGGCTCCGCCCCCCTGACGAGCATCACAAAAAT
CGACGCTCAAGTCAGAGGTGGCGAAACCCGACAGGACTATAAAGATACCAGGCGTTTCCCCCTGGAAGCT
CCCTCGTGCGCTCTCCTGTTCCGACCCTGCCGCTTACCGGATACCTGTCCGCCTTTCTCCCTTCGGGAAG
CGTGGCGCTTTCTCATAGCTCACGCTGTAGGTATCTCAGTTCGGTGTAGGTCGTTCGCTCCAAGCTGGGC
TGTGTGCACGAACCCCCCGTTCAGCCCGACCGCTGCGCCTTATCCGGTAACTATCGTCTTGAGTCCAACC
CGGTAAGACACGACTTATCGCCACTGGCAGCAGCCACTGGTAACAGGATTAGCAGAGCGAGGTATGTAGG
CGGTGCTACAGAGTTCTTGAAGTGGTGGCCTAACTACGGCTACACTAGAAGAACAGTATTTGGTATCTGC
GCTCTGCTGAAGCCAGTTACCTTCGGAAAAAGAGTTGGTAGCTCTTGATCCGGCAAACAAACCACCGCTG
GTAGCGGTGGTTTTTTTGTTTGCAAGCAGCAGATTACGCGCAGAAAAAAAGGATCTCAAGACGATCCTTT
GATCTTTTCTACGGGGTCTGACGCTCAGTGGAACGAAAACTCACGTTAAGGGATTTTGGTCATGAGATTA
TCAAAAAGGATCTTCACCTAGATCCTTTTAAATTAAAAATGAAGTTTTAAATCAATCTAAAGTATATATG
AGTAAACTTGGTCTGACAGTTACCAATGCTTAATCAGTGAGGCACCTATCTCAGCGATCTGTCTATTTCG
TTCATCCATAGTTGCCTGACTCCCCGTCGTGTAGATAACTACGATACGGGAGGGCTTACCATCTGGCCCC
AGTGCTGCAATGATACCGCGAGACCCACGCTCACCGGCTCCAGATTTATCAGCAATAAACCAGCCAGCCG
GAAGGGCCGAGCGCAGAAGTGGTCCTGCAACTTTATCCGCCTCCATCCAGTCTATTAATTGTTGCCGGGA
AGCTAGAGTAAGTAGTTCGCCAGTTAATAGTTTGCGCAACGTTGTTGCCATTGCTACAGGCATCGTGGTG
TCACGCTCGTCGTTTGGTATGGCTTCATTCAGCTCCGGTTCCCAACGATCAAGGCGAGTTACATGATCCC
CCATGTTGTGCAAAAAAGCGGTTAGCTCCTTCGGTCCTCCGATCGTTGTCAGAAGTAAGTTGGCCGCAGT
GTTATCACTCATGGTTATGGCAGCACTGCATAATTCTCTTACTGTCATGCCATCCGTAAGATGCTTTTCT
GTGACTGGTGAGTACTCAACCAAGTCATTCTGAGAATAGTGTATGCGGCGACCGAGTTGCTCTTGCCCGG
CGTCAATACGGGATAATACCGCGCCACATAGCAGAACTTTAAAAGTGCTCATCATTGGAAAACGTTCTTC
GGGGCGAAAACTCTCAAGGATCTTACCGCTGTTGAGATCCAGTTCGATGTAACCCACTCGTGCACCCAAC
TGATCTTCAGCATCTTTTACTTTCACCAGCGTTTCTGGGTGAGCAAAAACAGGAAGGCAAAATGCCGCAA
AAAAGGGAATAAGGGCGACACGGAAATGTTGAATACTCATACTCTTCCTTTTTCAATATTATTGAAGCAT
TTATCAGGGTTATTGTCTCATGAGCGGATACATATTTGAATGTATTTAGAAAAATAAACAAATAGGGGTT
CCGCGCACATTTCCCCGAAAAGTGCCACCTAAATTGTAAGCGTTAATATTTTGTTAAAATTCGCGTTAAA
TTTTTGTTAAATCAGCTCATTTTTTAACCAATAGGCCGAAATCGGCAAAATCCCTTATAAATCAAAAGAA
TAGACCGAGATAGGGT
[37 nt withheld, positions 5127-5163]
AAAGAACGTGGACTCCAACGTCAAAGG
[49 nt withheld, positions 5191-5239]
T
[91 nt withheld, positions 5241-5331]
G
[124 nt withheld, positions 5333-5456]
CCCATTCGCCATTCAGGCTGCGCAACTGTTGGGAAGGGCGATCGGTGCGGGCCTCTTCGCTATTACGCCA
GCTGGCGAAAGGGGGATGTGCTGCAAGGCGATTAAGT
Features (pLannotate 1.2.2; 15 found; start..end, strand, type, name):
     58..76      +  promoter       T7 promoter: promoter for bacteriophage T7 RNA polymerase
    163..588     +  CDS            Nanog (fragment): NANOG_MOUSE - Also known as Ecat4, Enk. Experimental evidence at protein level: Swiss-Prot protein existence level 1. Transcription regulator involved in inner cell mass and embryonic stem (ES) cells proliferation and self-renewal (PubMed:25825768). Imposes pluripotency on ES cells and prevents their differentiation towards extraembryonic endoderm and trophectoderm lineages. Blocks bone morphogenetic protein-induced mesoderm differentiation of ES cells by physically interacting with SMAD1 and interfering with the recruitment of coactivators to the active SMAD transcriptional complexes. Acts as
    598..918     +  CDS            DmrB: F36V mutant of FK506-binding protein FKBP12 binds synthetic ligands that do not bind wild-type FKBP
   1047..1764    +  CDS            EGFP (fragment): the original enhanced GFP (Yang et al., 1996) mammalian codon-optimized
   2765..2797    -  misc_feature   MCS (fragment): pBluescript multiple cloning site
   2810..2828    -  promoter       T3 promoter: promoter for bacteriophage T3 RNA polymerase
   2873..2889    -  protein_bind   lac operator: The lac repressor binds to the lac operator to inhibit transcription in E. coli. This inhibition can be relieved by adding lactose or isopropyl-β-D-thiogalactopyranoside (IPTG). lac repressor encoded by lacI
   2897..2927    -  promoter       lac promoter: promoter for the E. coli lac operon
   2942..2963    -  protein_bind   CAP binding site: CAP binding activates transcription in the presence of cAMP. E. coli catabolite activator protein
   2976..3068    -  CDS            lacI (fragment): lac repressor; lacI; The lac repressor binds to the lac operator to inhibit transcription in E. coli. This inhibition can be relieved by adding lactose or isopropyl-β-D-thiogalactopyranoside (IPTG).
   3251..3839    -  rep_origin     ori: high-copy-number ColE1/pMB1/pBR322/pUC origin of replication
   4010..4870    -  CDS            AmpR: β-lactamase; bla; confers resistance to ampicillin, carbenicillin, and related antibiotics
   4871..4975    -  promoter       AmpR promoter: bla
   5028..5456    -  rep_origin     f1 ori (sequence partly withheld): f1 bacteriophage origin of replication; arrow indicates direction of (+) strand synthesis
   5461..55      -  CDS            lacZα (fragment) (across the origin): LacZα fragment of β-galactosidase; lacZ fragment
