[The description below was written by a language model from this plasmid's Addgene catalogue record and pLannotate feature annotations shown in this document.]
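Description:
pNQL006-NANOG-FKBPV-HA2-P2A-eGFP is a homology-directed repair donor (mouse targeting vector) designed to knock a degradation tag into the endogenous mouse Nanog locus. It is built on a small pBluescript-type cloning backbone, as indicated by the flanking T7 and T3 promoters, remnants of the multiple cloning site, and lac promoter/operator and lacZα fragments. It is propagated in E. coli as a high-copy plasmid through a ColE1/pUC origin with ampicillin resistance (AmpR under the bla promoter). An f1 origin is also present.

The payload begins with a fragment of the Nanog coding sequence, which presumably forms part of the upstream homology arm and runs directly into the FKBP12 F36V domain (annotated as DmrB). The catalogue name indicates that this is followed by a double HA epitope tag and a P2A peptide. Neither was annotated, but both fit the gap before the EGFP coding sequence. Roughly 1 kb of unannotated sequence lies downstream of EGFP and is likely the 3′ homology arm, although the record does not state this. No mammalian promoter is annotated, so expression is expected to depend on the endogenous Nanog regulatory elements after integration.

Correct targeting yields NANOG fused at its C terminus to FKBP12 F36V-HA. EGFP is released as a separate protein by P2A ribosomal skipping and serves as the selectable marker for identifying edited cells, since no drug-resistance cassette is listed. The F36V domain makes the fusion protein susceptible to the dTAG system, in which heterobifunctional ligands recruit an E3 ubiquitin ligase to trigger rapid, inducible degradation. The construct is thus used to generate mouse cell lines for acute NANOG depletion. How the locus is cut to stimulate recombination is not stated.
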