Addgene plasmid #175554: pNQL006-NANOG-FKBPV-HA2-P2A-eGFP targeting construct
Purpose: Targeting vector to introduce an FKBPV-HA2-P2A-eGFP cassette at the mouse NANOG locus. Degradation Tag (dTAG) system.
Depositing lab: Elzo de Wit. Publication: WAPL maintains a cohesin loading cycle to preserve cell-type-specific distal gene regulation. Liu NQ, Maresca M, van den Brand T, Braccioli L, Schijns MMGA, Teunissen H, Bruneau BG, Nora EP, de Wit E. Nat Genet. 2021 Jan;53(1):100-109. doi: 10.1038/s41588-020-00744-4. Epub 2020 Dec 14. PubMed 33318687.
Backbone
  Vector backbone: pNQL006-NANOG-FKBPV-HA2-P2A-eGFP targeting construct
  Vector type: Mammalian Expression, Mouse Targeting
  Selectable markers: eGFP
Growth in bacteria
  Bacterial resistance: Ampicillin, 100 μg/mL
  Growth temperature: 37°C
  Growth strain: DH5alpha
  Copy number: High Copy
Gene/Insert
  Gene/Insert name: NANOG
  Species: M. musculus (mouse)
  Mutation: none
  Tag / fusion protein: FKBPV-HA2-P2A-eGFP (C terminal on insert)
Terms and licenses: Academic/Nonprofit Terms; Industry Terms: Not Available to Industry
How to cite: pNQL006-NANOG-FKBPV-HA2-P2A-eGFP targeting construct was a gift from Elzo de Wit (Addgene plasmid # 175554 ; http://n2t.net/addgene:175554 ; RRID:Addgene_175554)
